>Addgene plasmid #190412 | JAB3422 | addgene full sequence | sequence record 393462 | Addgene NGS Result
GGATATATTGTGGTGTAACGTTAAGCTTTGGTTGTCGACGAGTCAGTAATAAACGGCGTCAAAGTGGTTG
CAGCCGGCACACACGAGTCGTGTTTATCAACTCAAAGCACAAATACTTTTCCTCAACCTAAAAATAAGGC
AATTAGCCAAAAACAACTTTGCGTGTAAACAACGCTCAATACACGTGTCATTTTATTATTAGCTATTGCT
TCACCGCCTTAGCTTTCTCGTGACCTAGTCGTCCTCGTCTTTTCTTCTTCTTCTTCTATAAAACAATACC
CAAAGAGCTCTTCTTCTTCACAATTCAGATTTCAATTTCTCAAAATCTTAAAAACTTTCTCTCAATTCTC
TCTACCGTGATCAAGGTAAATTTCTGTGTTCCTTATTCTCTCAAAATCTTCGATTTTGTTTTCGTTCGAT
CCCAATTTCGTATATGTTCTTTGGTTTAGATTCTGTTAATCTTAGATCGTAGACGATTTTCTGGGTTTGA
TCGTTAGATATCATCTTAATTCTCGATTAGGGTTTCATAGATATCATCCGATTTGTTCAAATAATTTGAG
TTTTGTCGAATAATTACTCTTCGATTTGTGATTTCTATCTAGATCTGGTGTTAGTTTCTAGTTTGTGCGA
TCGAATTTGTCGATTAATCTGAGTTTTTCTGATTAACAGCACCATGGCAAAGGATGTGGAAGCCGTTCCC
GGAGAAGGATTTCAGACAAGAGACTATCAAGATCCGCCACCAGCTCCGTTTATTGATGGAGCGGAGCTAA
AGAAGTGGTCTTTCTACAGAGCAGTTATCGCAGAGTTCGTAGCCACTCTCCTCTTCTTATACATCACCGT
TTTGACAGTCATCGGTTACAAGATTCAGTCCGATACTGATGCCGGTGGCGTAGATTGCGGCGGAGTTGGA
ATCCTCGGTATCGCTTGGGCCTTTGGTGGTATGATCTTCATCCTCGTCTACTGCACCGCCGGTATCTCTG
GTGGTCACATTAACCCAGCGGTGACATTTGGGCTATTCTTGGCACGTAAAGTGTCGTTACCTAGGGCCCT
ATTGTACATAATCGCTCAGTGTTTGGGTGCGATTTGTGGAGTTGGTTTTGTCAAAGCCTTCCAAAGCTCT
TACTACACCCGTTACGGAGGTGGAGCCAACTCTCTAGCCGATGGCTACAGCACAGGGACCGGTCTAGCCG
CAGAGATCATTGGTACTTTCGTTCTTGTCTACACCGTATTCTCTGCCACTGACCCCAAACGTAGTGCCAG
AGACTCCCACGTTCCGGTGTTGGCGCCACTTCCAATCGGATTTGCCGTGTTCATGGTACATTTGGCTACC
ATTCCCATTACCGGAACCGGAATTAACCCGGCAAGGAGTTTCGGAGCTGCCGTAATCTACAACAAGAGCA
AGCCATGGGATGACCACTGGATATTTTGGGTTGGACCATTCATTGGAGCTGCGATAGCTGCATTCTACCA
CCAATTCGTTCTAAGAGCTTCAGGTTCTAAGTCTCTTGGATCATTCAGAAGTGCTGCCAACGTCGGATCC
ATGGTGAGCAAGGGCGAGGAGGATAACATGGCCATCATCAAGGAGTTCATGCGCTTCAAGGTGCACATGG
AGGGCTCCGTGAACGGCCACGAGTTCGAGATCGAGGGCGAGGGCGAGGGCCGCCCCTACGAGGGCACCCA
GACCGCCAAGCTGAAGGTGACCAAGGGTGGCCCCCTGCCCTTCGCCTGGGACATCCTGTCCCCTCAGTTC
ATGTACGGCTCCAAGGCCTACGTGAAGCACCCCGCCGACATCCCCGACTACTTGAAGCTGTCCTTCCCCG
AGGGCTTCAAGTGGGAGCGCGTGATGAACTTCGAGGACGGCGGCGTGGTGACCGTGACCCAGGACTCCTC
CCTGCAGGACGGCGAGTTCATCTACAAGGTGAAGCTGCGCGGCACCAACTTCCCCTCCGACGGCCCCGTA
ATGCAGAATAAGACCATGGGCTGGGAGGCCTCCTCCGAGCGGATGTACCCCGAGGACGGCGCCCTGAAGG
GCGAGATCAAGCAGAGGCTGAAGCTGAAGGACGGCGGCCACTACGACGCTGAGGTCAAGACCACCTACAA
GGCCAAGAAGCCCGTGCAGCTGCCCGGCGCCTACAACGTCAACATCAAGTTGGACATCACCTCCCACAAC
GAGGACTACACCATCGTGGAACAGTACGAACGCGCCGAGGGCCGCCACTCCACCGGCGGCATGGAGGAGC
TGTACAAGTAAAGCGGCCGCCCGGCTGCAGATCGTTCAAACATTTGGCAATAAAGTTTCTTAAGATTGAA
TCCTGTTGCCGGTCTTGCGATGATTATCATATAATTTCTGTTGAATTACGTTAAGCATGTAATAATTAAC
ATGTAATGCATGACGTTATTTATGAGATGGGTTTTTATGATTAGAGTCCCGCAATTATACATTTAATACG
CGATAGAAAACAAAATATAGCGCGCAAACTAGGATAAATTATCGCGCGCGGTGTCATCTATGTTACTAGA
TCGGGGCGCGCCCTCGAGGAAGACGTAATGGGTCCCCAGATTTGCCTTTTCAATTTCAGAAAGAATGCTA
ACCCACAGATGGTTAGAGAGGCTTACGCAGCAGCTCTCATCAAGACGATCTACCCGAGCAATAATCTCCA
GGAAATCAAATACCTTCCCAAGAAGGTTAAAGATGCAGTCAAAAGATTCAGGACTAACTGCATCAAGAAC
ACAGAGAAAGATATATTTCTCAAGATCAGAAGTACTATTCCAGTATGGACGATTCAAGGCTTGCTTCACA
AACCAAGGCAAGTAATAGAGATTGGAGTCTCTAAAAAGGTAGTTCCCACTGAATCAAAGGCCATGGAGTC
AAAGATTCAAATAGAGGACCTAACAGAACTCGCCGTAAAGACTGGCGAACAGTTCATACAGAGTCTCTTA
CGACTCAATGACAAGAAGAAAATCTTCGTCAACATGGTGGAGCACGACACACTTGTCTACTCCAAAAATA
TCAAAGATACAGTCTCAGAAGACCAAAGGGCAATTGAGACTTTTCAACAAAGGGTAATATCCGGAAACCT
CCTCGGATTCCATTGCCCAGCTATCTGTCACTTTATTGTGAAGATAGTGGAAAAGGAAGGTGGCTCCTAC
AAATGCCATCATTGCGATAAAGGAAAGGCCATCGTTGAAGATGCCTCTGCCGACAGTGGTCCCAAAGATG
GACCCCCACCCACGAGGAGCATCGTGGAAAAAGAAGACGTTCCAACCACGTCTTCAAAGCAAGTGGATTG
ATGTGATATCTCCACTGACGTAAGGGATGACGCACAATCCCACTATCCTTCGCAAGACCCTTCCTCTATA
TAAGGAAGTTCATTTCATTTGGAGAGAACACGGGGGACTCTAGACACCATGGTGAGTAAAGGAGAAGAAC
TTTTCACTGGAGTTGTCCCAATTCTTGTTGAATTAGATGGTGATGTTAATGGGCACAAATTTTCTGTCAG
TGGAGAGGGTGAAGGTGATGCAACATACGGAAAACTTACCCTTAAATTTATTTGCACTACTGGAAAACTA
CCTGTTCCATGGCCAACCCTGGTCACCACCCTGACCTACGTAAGTTTCTGCTTCTACCTTTGATATATAT
ATAATAATTATCATTAATTAGTAGTAATATAATATTTCAAATATTTTTTTCAAAATAAAAGAATGTAGTA
TATAGCAATTGCTTTTCTGTAGTTTATAAGTGTGTATATTTTAATTTATAACTTTTCTAATATATGACCA
AAATTTGTTGATGTGCAGGGCGTGCAGTGCTTCTCCCGTTACCCTGATCATATGAAGCGGCACGACTTCT
TCAAGAGCGCCATGCCTGAGGGATACGTGCAGGAGAGGACCATCTTCTTCAAGGACGACGGGAACTACAA
GACACGTGCTGAAGTCAAGTTTGAGGGTGACACCCTCGTCAACAGGATCGAGCTTAAGGGAATCGATTTC
AAGGAGGACGGAAACATCCTCGGCCACAAGTTGGAATACAACTACAACTCCCACAACGTATACATCATGG
CCGACAAGCAAAAGAACGGCATCAAAGCCAACTTCAAGACCCGCCACAACATCGAGGACGGCGGCGTGCA
ACTCGCTGATCATTATCAACAAAATACTCCAATTGGCGATGGCCCTGTCCTTTTACCAGACAACCATTAC
CTGTCCACACAATCTGCCCTTTCGAAAGATCCCAACGAAAAGAGAGATCACATGGTCCTTCTTGAGTTTG
TAACAGCTGCTGGGATTACACATGGCATGGATGAACTATACAAATAATGTCAAGCCATTCTCTCGCAGAT
GATGTTCACTTTGTGTTTTACTTCCTTTATGCATTCACAGCAATAAAAGAAAGAAATCTCCATCGCTTTT
GGTTTTCTTCTCTGTCTTAAGTTAGTCGTTTTCGTGTCTAATCTATTACTTATCATTGTAATAGACTCTT
CTTCTATTGAGATTTGAATATAAACTAAAACACATTCCATTTTACTGTGTTCTCAACATTCAGAATGCAA
ACGGACTAACCGTAGTGACTCGGCTTGAGTCTTCGGGCTAGAGCGGACTAGTTCTAGAGCGGCCGCCACC
GCGGTGGAGCTCCAGCTTTTGTTCCCTTTAGTGAGGGTTAATTGCGCGCTTGGCGTAATCATGGTCATAG
CTGTTTCCTGTGTGAAATTGTTATCCGCTCACAATTCCACACAACATACGAGCCGGAAGCATAAAGTGTA
AAGCCTGGGGTGCCTAATGAGTGAGCTAACTCACATTAATTGCGTTGCGCTCACTGCCCGCTTTCCAGTC
GGGAAACCTGTCGTGCCAGCTGCATTAATGAATCGGCCAACGCGCGGGGAGAGGCGGTTTGCGTATTGGG
CGCTCTTCCGCTTCCTCGCTCACTGACTCGCTGCGCTCGGTCGTTCGGCTGCGGCGAGCGGTATCAGCTC
ACTCAAAGGCGGTAATACGGTTATCCACAGAATCAGGGGATAACGCAGGAAAGAACATGAAGGCCTTGAC
AGGATATATTGGCGGGTAAACTAAGTCGCTGTATGTGTTTGTTTGAGATCTCATGTGAGCAAAAGGCCAG
CAAAAGGCCAGGAACCGTAAAAAGGCCGCGTTGCTGGCGTTTTTCCATAGGCTCCGCCCCCCTGACGAGC
ATCACAAAAATCGACGCTCAAGTCAGAGGTGGCGAAACCCGACAGGACTATAAAGATACCAGGCGTTTCC
CCCTGGAAGCTCCCTCGTGCGCTCTCCTGTTCCGACCCTGCCGCTTACCGGATACCTGTCCGCCTTTCTC
CCTTCGGGAAGCGTGGCGCTTTCTCATAGCTCACGCTGTAGGTATCTCAGTTCGGTGTAGGTCGTTCGCT
CCAAGCTGGGCTGTGTGCACGAACCCCCCGTTCAGCCCGACCGCTGCGCCTTATCCGGTAACTATCGTCT
TGAGTCCAACCCGGTAAGACACGACTTATCGCCACTGGCAGCAGCCACTGGTAACAGGATTAGCAGAGCG
AGGTATGTAGGCGGTGCTACAGAGTTCTTGAAGTGGTGGCCTAACTACGGCTACACTAGAAGAACAGTAT
TTGGTATCTGTGCTCTGCTGAAGCCAGTTACCTTCGGAAGAAGAGTTGGTAGCTCTTGATCCGGCAAACA
AACCACCGCTGGTAGCGGTGGTTTTTTTGTTTGCAAGCAGCAGATTACGCGCAGAAAAAAAGGATCTCAA
GAAGATCCTTTGATCTTTTCTACGGGGTCTGACGCTCAGTGGAACGAAAACTCACGTTAAGGGATTTTGG
TCATGAATTCTTGTTAGACATTATTTGCCGACTACCTTGGTGATCTCGCCTTTCACGTAGTGAACAAATT
CTTCCAACTGATCTGCGCGCGAGGCCAAGCGATCTTCTTGTCCAAGATAAGCCTGCCTAGCTTCAAGTAT
GACGGGCTGATACTGGGCCGGCAGGCGCTCCATTGCCCAGTCGGCAGCGACATCCTTCGGCGCGATTTTG
CCGGTTACTGCGCTGTACCAAATGCGGGACAACGTAAGCACTACATTTCGCTCATCGCCAGCCCAGTCGG
GCGGCGAGTTCCATAGCGTTAAGGTTTCATTTAGCGCCTCAAATAGATCCTGTTCAGGAACCGGATCAAA
GAGTTCCTCCGCCGCTGGACCTACCAAGGCAACGCTATGTTCTCTTGCTTTTGTCAGCAAGATAGCCAGA
TCAATGTCGATCGTGGCTGGCTCGAAGATACCTGCAAGAATGTCATTGCGCTGCCATTCTCCAAATTGCA
GTTCGCGCTTAGCTGGATAACGCCACGGAATGATGTCGTCGTGCACAACAATGGTGACTTCTACAGCGCG
GAGAATCTCGCTCTCTCCAGGGGAAGCCGAAGTTTCCAAAAGGTCGTTGATCAAAGCTCGCCGCGTTGTT
TCATCAAGCCTTACGGTCACCGTAACCAGCAAATCAATATCACTGTGTGGCTTCAGGCCGCCATCCACTG
CGGAGCCGTACAAATGTACGGCCAGCAACGTCGGTTCGAGATGGCGCTCGATGACGCCAACTACCTCTGA
TAGTTGAGTCGATACTTCGGCGATCACCGCTTCCCTCATGATGTTTAACTCCTGAATTAAGCCGCGCCGC
GAAGCGGTGTCGGCTTGAATGAATTGTTAGGCGTCATCCTGTGCTCCCGAGAACCAGTACCAGTACATCG
CTGTTTCGTTCGAGACTTGAGGTCTAGTTTTATACGTGAACAGGTCAATGCCGCCGAGAGTAAAGCCACA
TTTTGCGTACAAATTGCAGGCAGGTACATTGTTCGTTTGTGCCATGATGATATATTTTTATCTTGTGCAA
TGTAACATCAGAGATTTTGAGACACAACGTGGCTTTGTTGAATAAATCGAACTTTTGCTGAGTTGAAGGA
TCAGATCACGCATCTTCCCGACAACGCAGACCGTTCCGTGGCAAAGCAAAAGTTCAAAATCACCAACTGG
TCCACCTACAACAAAGCTCTCATCAACCGTGGCTCCCTCACTTTCTGGCTGGATGATGGGGCGATTCAGG
AGATCCCCATCCAACAGCCCGCCGTCGAGCGGGCTTTTTTATCCCCGGAAGCCTGTGGATAGAGGGTAGT
TATCCACGTGAAACCGCTAATGCCCCGCAAAGCCTTGATTCACGGGGCTTTCCGGCCCGCTCCAAAAACT
ATCCACGTGAAATCGCTAATCAGGGTACGTGAAATCGCTAATCGGAGTACGTGAAATCGCTAATAAGGTC
ACGTGAAATCGCTAATCAAAAAGGCACGTGAGAACGCTAATAGCCCTTTCAGATCAACAGCTTGCAAACA
CCCCTCGCTCCGGCAAGTAGTTACAGCAAGTAGTATGTTCAATTAGCTTTTCAATTATGAATATATATAT
CAATTATTGGTCGCCCTTGGCTTGTGGACAATGCGCTACGCGCACCGGCTCCGCCCGTGGACAACCGCAA
GCGGTTGCCCACCGTCGAGCGCCTTTGCCCACAACCCGGCGGCCGGCCGCAACAGATCGTTTTATAAATT
TTTTTTTTTGAAAAAGAAAAAGCCCGAAAGGCGGCAACCTCTCGGGCTTCTGGATTTCCGATCCCCGGAA
TTAGACTCTTGGCA
Features (pLannotate 1.2.2; 21 found; start..end, strand, type, name):
    674..1534    +  CDS            PIP2-1: PIP21_ARATH - Also known as PIP2A. Experimental evidence at protein level: Swiss-Prot protein existence level 1. Water channel required to facilitate the transport of water across cell membrane. Probably involved in root water uptake. Its function is impaired by Hg(2+). From Arabidopsis thaliana (Mouse-ear cress).
   1541..2250    +  CDS            mCherry (fragment): monomeric derivative of DsRed fluorescent protein (Shaner et al., 2004) mammalian codon-optimized
   2270..2522    +  terminator     NOS terminator: nopaline synthase terminator and poly(A) signal
   3045..3386    +  promoter       CaMV 35S promoter: strong constitutive promoter from cauliflower mosaic virus
   3413..3608    +  CDS            superfolder GFP (fragment): GFP variant that folds robustly even when fused to poorly folded proteins (Pédelacq et al., 2006)
   3610..3798    +  intron         IV2 intron: modified second intron of the potato ST-LS1 gene (Vancanneyt et al., 1990)
   3820..4317    +  CDS            mgfp5 (fragment): GFP with folding enhancement mutations; mgfp5; suitable for expression in plants due to removal of a cryptic intron
   4597..4632    -  misc_feature   MCS (fragment): pBluescript multiple cloning site
   4645..4663    -  promoter       T3 promoter: promoter for bacteriophage T3 RNA polymerase
   4708..4724    -  protein_bind   lac operator: The lac repressor binds to the lac operator to inhibit transcription in E. coli. This inhibition can be relieved by adding lactose or isopropyl-β-D-thiogalactopyranoside (IPTG). lac repressor encoded by lacI
   4732..4762    -  promoter       lac promoter: promoter for the E. coli lac operon
   4777..4798    -  protein_bind   CAP binding site: CAP binding activates transcription in the presence of cAMP. E. coli catabolite activator protein
   4811..4903    -  CDS            lacI (fragment): lac repressor; lacI; The lac repressor binds to the lac operator to inhibit transcription in E. coli. This inhibition can be relieved by adding lactose or isopropyl-β-D-thiogalactopyranoside (IPTG).
   4905..5029    -  rep_origin     RSF ori (fragment): Plasmids containing the RSF 1030 origin of replication can be propagated in E. coli cells that contain additional plasmids with compatible origins.
   5037..5061    +  misc_feature   RB T-DNA repeat: right border repeat from nopaline C58 T-DNA
   5152..5740    -  rep_origin     ori: high-copy-number ColE1/pMB1/pBR322/pUC origin of replication
   5834..6619    -  CDS            aadA: S3AD_SHIFL - Experimental evidence at protein level: Swiss-Prot protein existence level 1. Mediates bacterial resistance to the antibiotics streptomycin and spectinomycin. From Shigella flexneri.
   6680..6829    -  CDS            sat-1 (fragment): STA_ECOLX - Protein inferred from homology: Swiss-Prot protein existence level 3. Involved in resistance to streptothricin, a broad-spectrum antibiotic produced by streptomycetes (PubMed:1850404). Detoxifies streptothricin via acetylation of the beta amino group of the first beta-lysyl moiety of streptothricin (By similarity). From Escherichia coli.
   6971..7069    +  CDS            TRA2_ECOLX (fragment): Protein predicted: Swiss-Prot protein existence level 4. Required for transposition of transposon Tn903. From Escherichia coli.
   7077..7512    +  rep_origin     pSa ori: origin of replication from bacterial plasmid pSa
   7640..18      +  misc_feature   LB T-DNA repeat (across the origin): left border repeat from nopaline C58 T-DNA (truncated)
