[The description below was written by a language model from this plasmid's Addgene catalogue record and pLannotate feature annotations shown in this document.]
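Description:
JAB3422 is a plant expression plasmid from a collection of parts for building synthetic genetic circuits in eudicot plants. It is built on the JAB2120 backbone and has the layout of a compact binary T-DNA vector: left and right border repeats from nopaline-type T-DNA flank the plant payload. Outside the borders sit a high-copy ColE1/pUC-type origin for propagation in E. coli and a pSa origin, which in vectors of this type supports replication in Agrobacterium (usually with a helper-supplied replicase). Bacterial selection is by spectinomycin through aadA. Remnants of a pBluescript-style cloning region (partial MCS, T3 promoter, lac promoter and operator) and short fragments annotated as lacI, RSF ori, sat-1 and a Tn903 transposase appear to be cloning or backbone leftovers. No plant selectable marker is annotated in the feature table.

The T-DNA carries two expression cassettes. The first, which the depositors say is already present in the backbone, is recorded as UBQ10 promoter driving the Arabidopsis aquaporin PIP2A fused to mCherry, ending in the NOS terminator. The UBQ10 promoter itself was not picked up by the automated annotation but would lie upstream of the PIP2A coding sequence. PIP2A is a membrane water channel, so this fusion is presumably a constitutive red marker of cell outlines in transformed tissue. The second cassette uses the CaMV 35S promoter to express a GFP coding sequence interrupted by the potato ST-LS1 IV2 intron ("GFPint"), followed according to the record by an ADH terminator, which is also unannotated. Because bacteria cannot splice the intron, green fluorescence can come only from plant cells and not from residual Agrobacterium. The record does not spell out the plasmid's specific role, but the design is consistent with a constitutive GFP reference or control for circuit characterisation.
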