Addgene plasmid #190412: JAB3422
Purpose: Plasmids encode parts for syntetic genetic circuit construction in eudicot plants (proUBQ10::PIP2A-mCherry-NOSt_pro35S::GFPint-ADHt)
Depositing lab: Jennifer Brophy & Jose Dinneny. Depositing organization: Stanford University. Publication: Synthetic genetic circuits as a means of reprogramming plant roots. Brophy JAN, Magallon KJ, Duan L, Zhong V, Ramachandran P, Kniazev K, Dinneny JR. Science. 2022 Aug 12;377(6607):747-751. doi: 10.1126/science.abo4326. Epub 2022 Aug 11. PubMed 35951698.
Backbone
  Vector backbone: JAB2120
  Vector type: Plant Expression
Growth in bacteria
  Bacterial resistance: Spectinomycin, 50 μg/mL
  Growth temperature: 37°C
  Growth strain: DH5alpha
  Copy number: High Copy
Gene/Insert
  Gene/Insert name: proUBQ10::PIP2A-mCherry-NOSt_pro35S::GFPint-ADHt
  Species: Synthetic
  Cloning method: Restriction Enzyme; 5′ cloning site unknown (unknown if destroyed)
Terms and licenses: Academic/Nonprofit Terms; Industry Terms: Not Available to Industry
Depositor comments: Backbone JAB2120 contains proUBQ10::PIP2A-mCherry-NOSt. Please see the fully annotated sequence linked the "Supplemental Documents" section. Please visit https://www.biorxiv.org/content/10.1101/2022.02.02.478917v1 for bioRxiv preprint.
How to cite: JAB3422 was a gift from Jennifer Brophy & Jose Dinneny (Addgene plasmid # 190412 ; http://n2t.net/addgene:190412 ; RRID:Addgene_190412)
